Addgene plasmid #107536: pTE3331
Purpose: Expresses Fn crRNA and human codon optimized FnCpf1(RVR mutant) in mammalian cells.
Depositing lab: Ervin Welker. Depositing organization: HUN-REN Biological Research Centre Szeged (HUN-REN Szegedi Biológiai Kutatóközpont). Publication: Mb- and FnCpf1 nucleases are active in mammalian cells: activities and PAM preferences of four wild-type Cpf1 nucleases and of their altered PAM specificity variants. Toth E, Czene BC, Kulcsar PI, Krausz SL, Talas A, Nyeste A, Varga E, Huszar K, Weinhardt N, Ligeti Z, Borsy AE, Fodor E, Welker E. Nucleic Acids Res. 2018 Sep 20. pii: 5103950. doi: 10.1093/nar/gky815. PubMed 30239882.
Backbone
  Vector backbone: pcDNA3.1
  Backbone size w/o insert (bp): 4648
  Total vector size (bp): 9728
  Vector type: Mammalian Expression
  Selectable markers: Neomycin (select with G418)
Growth in bacteria
  Bacterial resistance: Ampicillin, 100 μg/mL
  Growth temperature: 37°C
  Growth strain: DH5alpha
  Copy number: High Copy
Gene/Insert 1
  Gene/Insert name: Fn crRNA (alt name: CRISPR RNA for Francisella novicida Cpf1 nuclease)
  Insert size (bp): 47
  Promoter: human U6
  Cloning method: Unknown
  Sequencing primers: 5′ AAAACAGGAAGGCAAAATGC
Gene/Insert 2
  Gene/Insert name: hFnCpf1(RVR mutant) (alt name: human codon optimized Francisella novicida Cpf1 nuclease (RVR mutant))
  Insert size (bp): 4038
  Mutation: N607R, K613V, N617R
  Promoter: CMV
  Tag / fusion protein: NLS (C terminal on insert); 3xHA (C terminal on insert)
  Cloning method: Unknown
  Sequencing primers: 5′ CGCAAATGGGCGGTAGGCGTG; 3′ TAGAAGGCACAGTCGAGG
Terms and licenses: Academic/Nonprofit Terms; Industry Terms: Not Available to Industry
How to cite: pTE3331 was a gift from Ervin Welker (Addgene plasmid # 107536 ; http://n2t.net/addgene:107536 ; RRID:Addgene_107536)
