[The description below was written by a language model from this plasmid's Addgene catalogue record and pLannotate feature annotations shown in this document.]
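Description:
pTE3331 is a mammalian expression plasmid of about 9.7 kb built on the pcDNA3.1 backbone. It delivers both components of a Francisella novicida Cpf1 (Cas12a) genome-editing system from a single vector. In E. coli it replicates as a high-copy plasmid from a ColE1/pUC-type origin and is selected with ampicillin through the β-lactamase gene. An f1 phage origin is also present. For selection in mammalian cells, an SV40 early promoter drives a neomycin phosphotransferase gene followed by an SV40 polyadenylation signal, conferring G418 resistance.

The payload is two divergently oriented transcription units. The CMV immediate-early enhancer and promoter drive a human codon-optimized FnCpf1 coding sequence, fused at its C terminus to a bipartite nucleoplasmin nuclear localization signal and a 3xHA epitope tag. The transcript is terminated by the bovine growth hormone polyadenylation signal. A T7 promoter lies between the CMV promoter and the coding sequence, as is usual for this backbone. The nuclease carries the substitutions N607R, K613V and N617R, the "RVR" variant, which the associated publication title describes as an altered PAM specificity variant. On the opposite strand, immediately upstream of the CMV enhancer, a human U6 RNA polymerase III promoter expresses the short Fn crRNA that guides the nuclease. The crRNA itself is not annotated in the feature table, and the record does not state which target the spacer is directed against or whether it is a cloning placeholder.

The plasmid is intended for transfection into mammalian cells to express crRNA and nuclease together. In the associated study, Cpf1 orthologues and their PAM-altered variants were compared for activity and PAM preference. The HA tag allows detection of the expressed nuclease.
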