Features (pLannotate 1.2.2; 23 found; start..end, strand, type, name):
    121..361     -  promoter       U6 promoter: RNA polymerase III promoter for human U6 snRNA
    414..793     +  enhancer       CMV enhancer: human cytomegalovirus immediate early enhancer
    794..997     +  promoter       CMV promoter: human cytomegalovirus (CMV) immediate early promoter
    993..1026    +  LTR            5' LTR (truncated) (fragment): truncated 5' long terminal repeat (LTR) from HIV-1
   1042..1060    +  promoter       T7 promoter: promoter for bacteriophage T7 RNA polymerase
   1108..5007    +  CDS            cas12a: CS12A_FRATN - Also known as cpf1 From Francisella tularensis subsp. novicida (strain U112).
   5008..5055    +  CDS            nucleoplasmin NLS: bipartite nuclear localization signal from nucleoplasmin
   5062..5142    +  CDS            3xHA: three tandem HA epitope tags
   5222..5446    +  polyA_signal   bGH poly(A) signal: bovine growth hormone polyadenylation signal
   5450..5471    +  promoter       SV40 promoter (fragment): SV40 enhancer and early promoter
   5492..5920    +  rep_origin     f1 ori (sequence partly withheld): f1 bacteriophage origin of replication; arrow indicates direction of (+) strand synthesis
   5934..6263    +  promoter       SV40 promoter: SV40 enhancer and early promoter
   6330..7121    +  CDS            neo: KKA2_KLEPN - Also known as kan, nptII. Experimental evidence at protein level: Swiss-Prot protein existence level 1. Resistance to kanamycin, neomycin, paromomycin, ribostamycin, butirosin and gentamicin B. From Klebsiella pneumoniae.
   7145..7303    +  CDS            ble (fragment): BLE_KLEPN - Experimental evidence at protein level: Swiss-Prot protein existence level 1. Binding protein with a strong affinity to the bleomycin family of antibiotics. Binds to CL990; an antimitotic-antibiotic compound. From Klebsiella pneumoniae.
   7298..7419    +  polyA_signal   SV40 poly(A) signal: SV40 polyadenylation signal
   7492..7508    -  protein_bind   lac operator: The lac repressor binds to the lac operator to inhibit transcription in E. coli. This inhibition can be relieved by adding lactose or isopropyl-β-D-thiogalactopyranoside (IPTG). lac repressor encoded by lacI
   7516..7546    -  promoter       lac promoter: promoter for the E. coli lac operon
   7561..7582    -  protein_bind   CAP binding site: CAP binding activates transcription in the presence of cAMP. E. coli catabolite activator protein
   7595..7687    -  CDS            lacI (fragment): lac repressor; lacI; The lac repressor binds to the lac operator to inhibit transcription in E. coli. This inhibition can be relieved by adding lactose or isopropyl-β-D-thiogalactopyranoside (IPTG).
   7870..8458    -  rep_origin     ori: high-copy-number ColE1/pMB1/pBR322/pUC origin of replication
   8629..9489    -  CDS            AmpR: β-lactamase; bla; confers resistance to ampicillin, carbenicillin, and related antibiotics
   9490..9594    -  promoter       AmpR promoter: bla
   9653..9705    -  misc_feature   bom (fragment): basis of mobility region from pBR322
>Addgene plasmid #107536 | pTE3331 | addgene full sequence | sequence record 207338 | Addgene NGS Sequence
CGCTGAGTAGTGCGCGAGCAAAATTTAAGCTACAACAAGGCAAGGCTTGACCGACAATTGCGTACAAAAA
AGGAGACGTTCGAACGTCTCCATCTACAACAGTAGAAATTACGGTGTTTCGTCCTTTCCACAAGATATAT
AAAGCCAAGAAATCGAAATACTTTCAAGTTACGGTAAGCATATGATAGTCCATTTTAAAACATAATTTTA
AAACTGCAAACTACCCAAGAAATTATTACTTTCTACGTCACGTATTTTGTACTAATATCTTTGTGTTTAC
AGTCAAATTAATTCTAATTATCTCTCTAACAGCCTTGTATCGTATATGCAAATATGAAGGAATCATGGGA
AATAGGCCCTCTTCCTGCCCGACCTTAGATCCGAATCCATATCGATATGCTAGTTGGCGCGTTGACATTG
ATTATTGACTAGTTATTAATAGTAATCAATTACGGGGTCATTAGTTCATAGCCCATATATGGAGTTCCGC
GTTACATAACTTACGGTAAATGGCCCGCCTGGCTGACCGCCCAACGACCCCCGCCCATTGACGTCAATAA
TGACGTATGTTCCCATAGTAACGCCAATAGGGACTTTCCATTGACGTCAATGGGTGGAGTATTTACGGTA
AACTGCCCACTTGGCAGTACATCAAGTGTATCATATGCCAAGTACGCCCCCTATTGACGTCAATGACGGT
AAATGGCCCGCCTGGCATTATGCCCAGTACATGACCTTATGGGACTTTCCTACTTGGCAGTACATCTACG
TATTAGTCATCGCTATTACCATGGTGATGCGGTTTTGGCAGTACATCAATGGGCGTGGATAGCGGTTTGA
CTCACGGGGATTTCCAAGTCTCCACCCCATTGACGTCAATGGGAGTTTGTTTTGGCACCAAAATCAACGG
GACTTTCCAAAATGTCGTAACAACTCCGCCCCATTGACGCAAATGGGCGGTAGGCGTGTACGGTGGGAGG
TCTATATAAGCAGAGCTCTCTGGCTAACTAGAGAACCCACTGCTTACTGGCTTATCGAAATTAATACGAC
TCACTATAGGGAGACCCAAGCTGGCTAGCGTTTAAACTTAAGCTTGGTACCGCCACCATGAGCATCTACC
AGGAGTTCGTCAACAAGTATTCACTGAGTAAGACACTGCGGTTCGAGCTGATCCCACAGGGCAAGACACT
GGAGAACATCAAGGCCCGAGGCCTGATTCTGGACGATGAGAAGCGGGCAAAAGACTATAAGAAAGCCAAG
CAGATCATTGATAAATACCACCAGTTCTTTATCGAGGAAATTCTGAGCTCCGTGTGCATCAGTGAGGATC
TGCTGCAGAATTACTCAGACGTGTACTTCAAGCTGAAGAAGAGCGACGATGACAACCTGCAGAAGGACTT
CAAGTCCGCCAAGGACACCATCAAGAAACAGATTAGCGAGTACATCAAGGACTCCGAAAAGTTTAAAAAT
CTGTTCAACCAGAATCTGATCGATGCTAAGAAAGGCCAGGAGTCCGACCTGATCCTGTGGCTGAAACAGT
CTAAGGACAATGGGATTGAACTGTTCAAGGCTAACTCCGATATCACTGATATTGACGAGGCACTGGAAAT
CATCAAGAGCTTCAAGGGATGGACCACATACTTTAAAGGCTTCCACGAGAACCGCAAGAACGTGTACTCC
AGCAACGACATTCCTACCTCCATCATCTACCGAATCGTCGATGACAATCTGCCAAAGTTCCTGGAGAACA
AGGCCAAATATGAATCTCTGAAGGACAAAGCTCCCGAGGCAATTAATTACGAACAGATCAAGAAAGATCT
GGCTGAGGAACTGACATTCGATATCGACTATAAGACTAGCGAGGTGAACCAGAGGGTCTTTTCCCTGGAC
GAGGTGTTTGAAATCGCCAATTTCAACAATTACCTGAACCAGTCCGGCATTACTAAATTCAATACCATCA
TTGGCGGGAAGTTTGTGAACGGGGAGAATACCAAGCGCAAGGGAATTAACGAATACATCAATCTGTATAG
CCAGCAGATCAACGACAAAACTCTGAAGAAATACAAGATGTCTGTGCTGTTCAAACAGATCCTGAGTGAT
ACCGAGTCCAAGTCTTTTGTCATTGATAAACTGGAAGATGACTCAGACGTGGTCACTACCATGCAGAGCT
TTTATGAGCAGATCGCCGCTTTCAAGACAGTGGAGGAAAAATCTATTAAGGAAACTCTGAGTCTGCTGTT
CGATGACCTGAAAGCCCAGAAGCTGGACCTGAGTAAGATCTACTTCAAAAACGATAAGAGTCTGACAGAC
CTGTCACAGCAGGTGTTTGATGACTATTCCGTGATTGGGACCGCCGTCCTGGAGTACATTACACAGCAGA
TCGCTCCAAAGAACCTGGATAATCCCTCTAAGAAAGAGCAGGAACTGATCGCTAAGAAAACCGAGAAGGC
AAAATATCTGAGTCTGGAAACAATTAAGCTGGCACTGGAGGAGTTCAACAAGCACAGGGATATTGACAAA
CAGTGCCGCTTTGAGGAAATCCTGGCCAACTTCGCAGCCATCCCCATGATTTTTGATGAGATCGCCCAGA
ACAAAGACAATCTGGCTCAGATCAGTATTAAGTACCAGAACCAGGGCAAGAAAGACCTGCTGCAGGCTTC
AGCAGAAGATGACGTGAAAGCCATCAAGGATCTGCTGGACCAGACCAACAATCTGCTGCACAAGCTGAAA
ATCTTCCATATTAGTCAGTCAGAGGATAAGGCTAATATCCTGGATAAAGACGAACACTTCTACCTGGTGT
TCGAGGAATGTTACTTCGAGCTGGCAAACATTGTCCCCCTGTATAACAAGATTAGGAACTACATCACACA
GAAGCCTTACTCTGACGAGAAGTTTAAACTGAACTTCGAAAATAGTACGCTAGCCAGGGGGTGGGATAAG
AACGTGGAGCCTGACAGGACAGCTATCCTGTTCATCAAGGATGACAAGTACTATCTGGGAGTGATGAATA
AGAAAAACAATAAGATCTTCGATGACAAAGCCATTAAGGAGAACAAAGGGGAAGGATACAAGAAAATCGT
GTATAAGCTGCTGCCCGGCGCAAATAAGATGCTGCCTAAGGTGTTCTTCAGCGCCAAGAGTATCAAATTC
TACAACCCATCCGAGGACATCCTGCGGATTAGAAATCACTCAACACATACTAAGAACGGGAGCCCCCAGA
AGGGATATGAGAAATTTGAGTTCAACATCGAGGATTGCAGGAAGTTTATTGACTTCTACAAGCAGAGCAT
CTCCAAACACCCTGAATGGAAGGATTTTGGCTTCCGGTTTTCCGACACACAGAGATATAACTCTATCGAC
GAGTTCTACCGCGAGGTGGAAAATCAGGGGTATAAGCTGACTTTTGAGAACATTTCTGAAAGTTACATCG
ACAGCGTGGTCAATCAGGGAAAGCTGTACCTGTTCCAGATCTATAACAAAGATTTTTCAGCATACAGCAA
GGGCAGACCAAACCTGCATACACTGTACTGGAAGGCCCTGTTCGATGAGAGGAATCTGCAGGACGTGGTC
TATAAACTGAACGGAGAGGCCGAACTGTTTTACCGGAAGCAGTCTATTCCTAAGAAAATCACTCACCCAG
CTAAGGAGGCCATCGCTAACAAGAACAAGGACAATCCTAAGAAAGAGAGCGTGTTCGAATACGATCTGAT
TAAGGACAAGCGGTTCACCGAAGATAAGTTCTTTTTCCATTGTCCAATCACCATTAACTTCAAGTCAAGC
GGCGCTAACAAGTTCAACGACGAGATCAATCTGCTGCTGAAGGAAAAAGCAAACGATGTGCACATCCTGA
GCATTGACCGAGGAGAGCGGCATCTGGCCTACTATACCCTGGTGGATGGCAAAGGGAATATCATTAAGCA
GGATACATTCAACATCATTGGCAATGACCGGATGAAAACCAACTACCACGATAAACTGGCTGCAATCGAG
AAGGATAGAGACTCAGCTAGGAAGGACTGGAAGAAAATCAACAACATTAAGGAGATGAAGGAAGGCTATC
TGAGCCAGGTGGTCCATGAGATTGCAAAGCTGGTCATCGAATACAATGCCATTGTGGTGTTCGAGGATCT
GAACTTCGGCTTTAAGAGGGGGCGCTTTAAGGTGGAAAAACAGGTCTATCAGAAGCTGGAGAAAATGCTG
ATCGAAAAGCTGAATTACCTGGTGTTTAAAGATAACGAGTTCGACAAGACCGGAGGCGTCCTGAGAGCCT
ACCAGCTGACAGCTCCCTTTGAAACTTTCAAGAAAATGGGAAAACAGACAGGCATCATCTACTATGTGCC
AGCCGGATTCACTTCCAAGATCTGCCCCGTGACCGGCTTTGTCAACCAGCTGTACCCTAAATATGAGTCA
GTGAGCAAGTCCCAGGAATTTTTCAGCAAGTTCGATAAGATCTGTTATAATCTGGACAAGGGGTACTTCG
AGTTTTCCTTCGATTACAAGAACTTCGGCGACAAGGCCGCTAAGGGGAAATGGACCATTGCCTCCTTCGG
ATCTCGCCTGATCAACTTTCGAAATTCCGATAAAAACCACAATTGGGACACTAGGGAGGTGTACCCAACC
AAGGAGCTGGAAAAGCTGCTGAAAGACTACTCTATCGAGTATGGACATGGCGAATGCATCAAGGCAGCCA
TCTGTGGCGAGAGTGATAAGAAATTTTTCGCCAAGCTGACCTCAGTGCTGAATACAATCCTGCAGATGCG
GAACTCAAAGACCGGGACAGAACTGGACTATCTGATTAGCCCCGTGGCTGATGTCAACGGAAACTTCTTC
GACAGCAGACAGGCACCCAAAAATATGCCTCAGGATGCAGACGCCAACGGGGCCTACCACATCGGGCTGA
AGGGACTGATGCTGCTGGGCCGGATCAAGAACAATCAGGAGGGGAAGAAGCTGAACCTGGTCATTAAGAA
CGAGGAATACTTCGAGTTTGTCCAGAATAGAAATAACAAAAGGCCGGCGGCCACGAAAAAGGCCGGCCAG
GCAAAAAAGAAAAAGGGATCCTACCCATACGATGTTCCAGATTACGCTTATCCCTACGACGTGCCTGATT
ATGCATACCCATATGATGTCCCCGACTATGCCTAAGAATTCTGCAGATATCCAGCACAGTGGCGGCCGCT
CGAGTCTAGAGGGCCCGTTTAAACCCGCTGATCAGCCTCGACTGTGCCTTCTAGTTGCCAGCCATCTGTT
GTTTGCCCCTCCCCCGTGCCTTCCTTGACCCTGGAAGGTGCCACTCCCACTGTCCTTTCCTAATAAAATG
AGGAAATTGCATCGCATTGTCTGAGTAGGTGTCATTCTATTCTGGGGGGTGGGGTGGGGCAGGACAGCAA
GGGGGAGGATTGGGAAGACAATAGCAGGCATGCTGGGGATGCGGTGGGCTCTATGGCTTCTGAGGCGGAA
AGAACCAGCTGGGGCTCTAGGGGGTATCCCC
[124 nt withheld, positions 5492-5615]
C
[91 nt withheld, positions 5617-5707]
A
[49 nt withheld, positions 5709-5757]
CCTTTGACGTTGGAGTCCACGTTCTTT
[37 nt withheld, positions 5785-5821]
ACCCTATCTCGGTCTATTCTTTTGATTTATAAGGGATTTTGCCGATTTCGGCCTATTGGTTAAAAAATGA
GCTGATTTAACAAAAATTTAACGCGAATTAATTCTGTGGAATGTGTGTCAGTTAGGGTGTGGAAAGTCCC
CAGGCTCCCCAGCAGGCAGAAGTATGCAAAGCATGCATCTCAATTAGTCAGCAACCAGGTGTGGAAAGTC
CCCAGGCTCCCCAGCAGGCAGAAGTATGCAAAGCATGCATCTCAATTAGTCAGCAACCATAGTCCCGCCC
CTAACTCCGCCCATCCCGCCCCTAACTCCGCCCAGTTCCGCCCATTCTCCGCCCCATGGCTGACTAATTT
TTTTTATTTATGCAGAGGCCGAGGCCGCCTCTGCCTCTGAGCTATTCCAGAAGTAGTGAGGAGGCTTTTT
TGGAGGCCTAGGCTTTTGCAAAAAGCTCCCGGGAGCTTGTATATCCATTTTCGGATCTGATCAAGAGACA
GGATGAGGATCGTTTCGCATGATTGAACAAGATGGATTGCACGCAGGTTCTCCGGCCGCTTGGGTGGAGA
GGCTATTCGGCTATGACTGGGCACAACAGACAATCGGCTGCTCTGATGCCGCCGTGTTCCGGCTGTCAGC
GCAGGGGCGCCCGGTTCTTTTTGTCAAGACCGACCTGTCCGGTGCCCTGAATGAACTGCAGGACGAGGCA
GCGCGGCTATCGTGGCTGGCCACGACGGGCGTTCCTTGCGCAGCTGTGCTCGACGTTGTCACTGAAGCGG
GAAGGGACTGGCTGCTATTGGGCGAAGTGCCGGGGCAGGATCTCCTGTCATCTCACCTTGCTCCTGCCGA
GAAAGTATCCATCATGGCTGATGCAATGCGGCGGCTGCATACGCTTGATCCGGCTACCTGCCCATTCGAC
CACCAAGCGAAACATCGCATCGAGCGAGCACGTACTCGGATGGAAGCCGGTCTTGTCGATCAGGATGATC
TGGACGAAGAGCATCAGGGGCTCGCGCCAGCCGAACTGTTCGCCAGGCTCAAGGCGCGCATGCCCGACGG
CGAGGATCTCGTCGTGACCCATGGCGATGCCTGCTTGCCGAATATCATGGTGGAAAATGGCCGCTTTTCT
GGATTCATCGACTGTGGCCGGCTGGGTGTGGCGGACCGCTATCAGGACATAGCGTTGGCTACCCGTGATA
TTGCTGAAGAGCTTGGCGGCGAATGGGCTGACCGCTTCCTCGTGCTTTACGGTATCGCCGCTCCCGATTC
GCAGCGCATCGCCTTCTATCGCCTTCTTGACGAGTTCTTCTGAGCGGGACTCTGGGGTTCGAAATGACCG
ACCAAGCGACGCCCAACCTGCCATCACGAGATTTCGATTCCACCGCCGCCTTCTATGAAAGGTTGGGCTT
CGGAATCGTTTTCCGGGACGCCGGCTGGATGATCCTCCAGCGCGGGGATCTCATGCTGGAGTTCTTCGCC
CACCCCAACTTGTTTATTGCAGCTTATAATGGTTACAAATAAAGCAATAGCATCACAAATTTCACAAATA
AAGCATTTTTTTCACTGCATTCTAGTTGTGGTTTGTCCAAACTCATCAATGTATCTTATCATGTCTGTAT
ACCGTCGACCTCTAGCTAGAGCTTGGCGTAATCATGGTCATAGCTGTTTCCTGTGTGAAATTGTTATCCG
CTCACAATTCCACACAACATACGAGCCGGAAGCATAAAGTGTAAAGCCTGGGGTGCCTAATGAGTGAGCT
AACTCACATTAATTGCGTTGCGCTCACTGCCCGCTTTCCAGTCGGGAAACCTGTCGTGCCAGCTGCATTA
ATGAATCGGCCAACGCGCGGGGAGAGGCGGTTTGCGTATTGGGCGCTCTTCCGCTTCCTCGCTCACTGAC
TCGCTGCGCTCGGTCGTTCGGCTGCGGCGAGCGGTATCAGCTCACTCAAAGGCGGTAATACGGTTATCCA
CAGAATCAGGGGATAACGCAGGAAAGAACATGTGAGCAAAAGGCCAGCAAAAGGCCAGGAACCGTAAAAA
GGCCGCGTTGCTGGCGTTTTTCCATAGGCTCCGCCCCCCTGACGAGCATCACAAAAATCGACGCTCAAGT
CAGAGGTGGCGAAACCCGACAGGACTATAAAGATACCAGGCGTTTCCCCCTGGAAGCTCCCTCGTGCGCT
CTCCTGTTCCGACCCTGCCGCTTACCGGATACCTGTCCGCCTTTCTCCCTTCGGGAAGCGTGGCGCTTTC
TCATAGCTCACGCTGTAGGTATCTCAGTTCGGTGTAGGTCGTTCGCTCCAAGCTGGGCTGTGTGCACGAA
CCCCCCGTTCAGCCCGACCGCTGCGCCTTATCCGGTAACTATCGTCTTGAGTCCAACCCGGTAAGACACG
ACTTATCGCCACTGGCAGCAGCCACTGGTAACAGGATTAGCAGAGCGAGGTATGTAGGCGGTGCTACAGA
GTTCTTGAAGTGGTGGCCTAACTACGGCTACACTAGAAGAACAGTATTTGGTATCTGCGCTCTGCTGAAG
CCAGTTACCTTCGGAAAAAGAGTTGGTAGCTCTTGATCCGGCAAACAAACCACCGCTGGTAGCGGTGGTT
TTTTTGTTTGCAAGCAGCAGATTACGCGCAGAAAAAAAGGATCTCAAGAAGATCCTTTGATCTTTTCTAC
GGGGTCTGACGCTCAGTGGAACGAAAACTCACGTTAAGGGATTTTGGTCATGAGATTATCAAAAAGGATC
TTCACCTAGATCCTTTTAAATTAAAAATGAAGTTTTAAATCAATCTAAAGTATATATGAGTAAACTTGGT
CTGACAGTTACCAATGCTTAATCAGTGAGGCACCTATCTCAGCGATCTGTCTATTTCGTTCATCCATAGT
TGCCTGACTCCCCGTCGTGTAGATAACTACGATACGGGAGGGCTTACCATCTGGCCCCAGTGCTGCAATG
ATACCGCGAGACCCACGCTCACCGGCTCCAGATTTATCAGCAATAAACCAGCCAGCCGGAAGGGCCGAGC
GCAGAAGTGGTCCTGCAACTTTATCCGCCTCCATCCAGTCTATTAATTGTTGCCGGGAAGCTAGAGTAAG
TAGTTCGCCAGTTAATAGTTTGCGCAACGTTGTTGCCATTGCTACAGGCATCGTGGTGTCACGCTCGTCG
TTTGGTATGGCTTCATTCAGCTCCGGTTCCCAACGATCAAGGCGAGTTACATGATCCCCCATGTTGTGCA
AAAAAGCGGTTAGCTCCTTCGGTCCTCCGATCGTTGTCAGAAGTAAGTTGGCCGCAGTGTTATCACTCAT
GGTTATGGCAGCACTGCATAATTCTCTTACTGTCATGCCATCCGTAAGATGCTTTTCTGTGACTGGTGAG
TACTCAACCAAGTCATTCTGAGAATAGTGTATGCGGCGACCGAGTTGCTCTTGCCCGGCGTCAATACGGG
ATAATACCGCGCCACATAGCAGAACTTTAAAAGTGCTCATCATTGGAAAACGTTCTTCGGGGCGAAAACT
CTCAAGGATCTTACCGCTGTTGAGATCCAGTTCGATGTAACCCACTCGTGCACCCAACTGATCTTCAGCA
TCTTTTACTTTCACCAGCGTTTCTGGGTGAGCAAAAACAGGAAGGCAAAATGCCGCAAAAAAGGGAATAA
GGGCGACACGGAAATGTTGAATACTCATACTCTTCCTTTTTCAATATTATTGAAGCATTTATCAGGGTTA
TTGTCTCATGAGCGGATACATATTTGAATGTATTTAGAAAAATAAACAAATAGGGGTTCCGCGCACATTT
CCCCGAAAAGTGCCACCTGACGTCGACGGATCGGGAGATCTCCCGATCCCCTATGGTGCACTCTCAGTAC
AATCTGCTCTGATGCCGCATAGTTAAGCCAGTATCTGCTCCCTGCTTGTGTGTTGGAGGT
